Addgene plasmid #226119: p-HITI-GFP-Ckm
Purpose: HITI insert construct with Ckm gRNA and GFP transgene
Depositing lab: Christopher Nelson. Depositing organization: University of Arkansas. Publication: Precision and efficacy of RNA-guided DNA integration in high-expressing muscle loci. Padmaswari MH, Bulliard G, Agrawal S, Jia MS, Khadgi S, Murach KA, Nelson CE. Mol Ther Nucleic Acids. 2024 Sep 2;35(4):102320. doi: 10.1016/j.omtn.2024.102320. eCollection 2024 Dec 10. PubMed 39398225.
Backbone
  Vector backbone: pZDonor
  Backbone manufacturer: Sigma
  Total vector size (bp): 3963
  Vector type: Mammalian Expression, CRISPR
Growth in bacteria
  Bacterial resistance: Ampicillin, 100 μg/mL
  Growth temperature: 37°C
  Growth strain: DH5alpha
  Copy number: High Copy
Gene/Insert
  Gene/Insert name: Ckm
  gRNA/shRNA sequence: Unknown
  Species: M. musculus (mouse)
  Insert size (bp): 719
  Entrez Gene: Ckm (a.k.a. CPK-M, Ckmm, M-CK, MCK)
  Tag / fusion protein: eGFP (C terminal on backbone)
  Cloning method: Gibson Cloning
  Sequencing primers: 5′ M13R
Terms and licenses: Academic/Nonprofit Terms; Industry Terms
Depositor comments: Please visit https://doi.org/10.1101/2024.03.18.582796 for bioRxiv preprint.
How to cite: p-HITI-GFP-Ckm was a gift from Christopher Nelson (Addgene plasmid # 226119 ; http://n2t.net/addgene:226119 ; RRID:Addgene_226119)
