[The description below was written by a language model from this plasmid's Addgene catalogue record and pLannotate feature annotations shown in this document.]
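Description:
p-HITI-GFP-Ckm is a small donor plasmid built on the pZDonor backbone and catalogued as a mammalian expression/CRISPR vector. It is intended as the insert template for homology-independent targeted integration (HITI) at the mouse muscle creatine kinase (Ckm) locus. It is propagated in E. coli as a high-copy plasmid through a ColE1/pUC-type origin and selected with ampicillin via the bla gene and its own promoter. The backbone also carries standard cloning-vector remnants: an f1 phage origin, lacZα and lacI fragments, the lac promoter/operator with its CAP site, and flanking T3 and T7 phage promoters. The catalogue lists a size of 3,963 bp, whereas the sequenced record is 4,027 nt.

The annotated payload is a mammalian codon-optimised EGFP coding sequence that runs to the end of the circular map and is followed directly, across the origin of numbering, by an SV40 polyadenylation signal. No eukaryotic promoter is annotated upstream of EGFP. This fits a promoterless donor whose reporter is expressed from the endogenous, highly active Ckm locus after integration, although the record does not say so explicitly. The stated purpose mentions a Ckm gRNA along with the GFP transgene, but the guide sequence is listed as unknown. The feature table shows no U6 promoter, gRNA scaffold or Cas9 target sites, so it is unclear whether the Ckm element is an expressed guide or a cognate target site used to linearise the donor. In HITI, nuclease cutting of both donor and genome allows the cassette to be ligated in by non-homologous end joining. The associated work examined the precision and efficacy of RNA-guided integration at highly expressed muscle loci.
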