Features (pLannotate 1.2.2; 13 found; start..end, strand, type, name):
      1..122     +  polyA_signal   SV40 poly(A) signal: SV40 polyadenylation signal
    277..295     -  promoter       T7 promoter: promoter for bacteriophage T7 RNA polymerase
    303..458     +  CDS            lacZα (fragment): LacZα fragment of β-galactosidase; lacZ fragment
    463..891     +  rep_origin     f1 ori (sequence partly withheld): f1 bacteriophage origin of replication; arrow indicates direction of (+) strand synthesis
    944..1048    +  promoter       AmpR promoter: bla
   1049..1909    +  CDS            AmpR: β-lactamase; bla; confers resistance to ampicillin, carbenicillin, and related antibiotics
   2080..2668    +  rep_origin     ori: high-copy-number ColE1/pMB1/pBR322/pUC origin of replication
   2851..2943    +  CDS            lacI (fragment): lac repressor; lacI; The lac repressor binds to the lac operator to inhibit transcription in E. coli. This inhibition can be relieved by adding lactose or isopropyl-β-D-thiogalactopyranoside (IPTG).
   2956..2977    +  protein_bind   CAP binding site: CAP binding activates transcription in the presence of cAMP. E. coli catabolite activator protein
   2992..3022    +  promoter       lac promoter: promoter for the E. coli lac operon
   3030..3046    +  protein_bind   lac operator: The lac repressor binds to the lac operator to inhibit transcription in E. coli. This inhibition can be relieved by adding lactose or isopropyl-β-D-thiogalactopyranoside (IPTG). lac repressor encoded by lacI
   3091..3109    +  promoter       T3 promoter: promoter for bacteriophage T3 RNA polymerase
   3282..4001    +  CDS            EGFP: the original enhanced GFP (Yang et al., 1996) mammalian codon-optimized
>Addgene plasmid #226119 | p-HITI-GFP-Ckm | addgene full sequence | sequence record 472877 | Addgene NGS Result
AACTTGTTTATTGCAGCTTATAATGGTTACAAATAAAGCAATAGCATCACAAATTTCACAAATAAAGCAT
TTTTTTCACTGCATTCTAGTTGTGGTTTGTCCAAACTCATCAATGTATCTTAGTCAGGCTGCCCCTCCGC
AGAGGGAGCCGGCTCGGGGTCCCCGCGTAAGCCAGCCTGGTGCCACCCGGAGCGGCGTTAACGGGTGTGT
GGTGTCTCGGCTCTGCAGGGCGTCGTCGACCTATGTGATCCTGCTGGGGACTGGTACCCAATTCGCCCTA
TAGTGAGTCGTATTACGCGCGCTCACTGGCCGTCGTTTTACAACGTCGTGACTGGGAAAACCCTGGCGTT
ACCCAACTTAATCGCCTTGCAGCACATCCCCCTTTCGCCAGCTGGCGTAATAGCGAAGAGGCCCGCACCG
ATCGCCCTTCCCAACAGTTGCGCAGCCTGAATGGCGAATGGG
[124 nt withheld, positions 463-586]
C
[91 nt withheld, positions 588-678]
A
[49 nt withheld, positions 680-728]
CCTTTGACGTTGGAGTCCACGTTCTTT
[37 nt withheld, positions 756-792]
ACCCTATCTCGGTCTATTCTTTTGATTTATAAGGGATTTTGCCGATTTCGGCCTATTGGTTAAAAAATGA
GCTGATTTAACAAAAATTTAACGCGAATTTTAACAAAATATTAACGCTTACAATTTAGGTGGCACTTTTC
GGGGAAATGTGCGCGGAACCCCTATTTGTTTATTTTTCTAAATACATTCAAATATGTATCCGCTCATGAG
ACAATAACCCTGATAAATGCTTCAATAATATTGAAAAAGGAAGAGTATGAGTATTCAACATTTCCGTGTC
GCCCTTATTCCCTTTTTTGCGGCATTTTGCCTTCCTGTTTTTGCTCACCCAGAAACGCTGGTGAAAGTAA
AAGATGCTGAAGATCAGTTGGGTGCACGAGTGGGTTACATCGAACTGGATCTCAACAGCGGTAAGATCCT
TGAGAGTTTTCGCCCCGAAGAACGTTTTCCAATGATGAGCACTTTTAAAGTTCTGCTATGTGGCGCGGTA
TTATCCCGTATTGACGCCGGGCAAGAGCAACTCGGTCGCCGCATACACTATTCTCAGAATGACTTGGTTG
AGTACTCACCAGTCACAGAAAAGCATCTTACGGATGGCATGACAGTAAGAGAATTATGCAGTGCTGCCAT
AACCATGAGTGATAACACTGCGGCCAACTTACTTCTGACAACGATCGGAGGACCGAAGGAGCTAACCGCT
TTTTTGCACAACATGGGGGATCATGTAACTCGCCTTGATCGTTGGGAACCGGAGCTGAATGAAGCCATAC
CAAACGACGAGCGTGACACCACGATGCCTGTAGCAATGGCAACAACGTTGCGCAAACTATTAACTGGCGA
ACTACTTACTCTAGCTTCCCGGCAACAATTAATAGACTGGATGGAGGCGGATAAAGTTGCAGGACCACTT
CTGCGCTCGGCCCTTCCGGCTGGCTGGTTTATTGCTGATAAATCTGGAGCCGGTGAGCGTGGGTCTCGCG
GTATCATTGCAGCACTGGGGCCAGATGGTAAGCCCTCCCGTATCGTAGTTATCTACACGACGGGGAGTCA
GGCAACTATGGATGAACGAAATAGACAGATCGCTGAGATAGGTGCCTCACTGATTAAGCATTGGTAACTG
TCAGACCAAGTTTACTCATATATACTTTAGATTGATTTAAAACTTCATTTTTAATTTAAAAGGATCTAGG
TGAAGATCCTTTTTGATAATCTCATGACCAAAATCCCTTAACGTGAGTTTTCGTTCCACTGAGCGTCAGA
CCCCGTAGAAAAGATCAAAGGATCTTCTTGAGATCCTTTTTTTCTGCGCGTAATCTGCTGCTTGCAAACA
AAAAAACCACCGCTACCAGCGGTGGTTTGTTTGCCGGATCAAGAGCTACCAACTCTTTTTCCGAAGGTAA
CTGGCTTCAGCAGAGCGCAGATACCAAATACTGTTCTTCTAGTGTAGCCGTAGTTAGGCCACCACTTCAA
GAACTCTGTAGCACCGCCTACATACCTCGCTCTGCTAATCCTGTTACCAGTGGCTGCTGCCAGTGGCGAT
AAGTCGTGTCTTACCGGGTTGGACTCAAGACGATAGTTACCGGATAAGGCGCAGCGGTCGGGCTGAACGG
GGGGTTCGTGCACACAGCCCAGCTTGGAGCGAACGACCTACACCGAACTGAGATACCTACAGCGTGAGCT
ATGAGAAAGCGCCACGCTTCCCGAAGGGAGAAAGGCGGACAGGTATCCGGTAAGCGGCAGGGTCGGAACA
GGAGAGCGCACGAGGGAGCTTCCAGGGGGAAACGCCTGGTATCTTTATAGTCCTGTCGGGTTTCGCCACC
TCTGACTTGAGCGTCGATTTTTGTGATGCTCGTCAGGGGGGCGGAGCCTATGGAAAAACGCCAGCAACGC
GGCCTTTTTACGGTTCCTGGCCTTTTGCTGGCCTTTTGCTCACATGTTCTTTCCTGCGTTATCCCCTGAT
TCTGTGGATAACCGTATTACCGCCTTTGAGTGAGCTGATACCGCTCGCCGCAGCCGAACGACCGAGCGCA
GCGAGTCAGTGAGCGAGGAAGCGGAAGAGCGCCCAATACGCAAACCGCCTCTCCCCGCGCGTTGGCCGAT
TCATTAATGCAGCTGGCACGACAGGTTTCCCGACTGGAAAGCGGGCAGTGAGCGCAACGCAATTAATGTG
AGTTAGCTCACTCATTAGGCACCCCAGGCTTTACACTTTATGCTTCCGGCTCGTATGTTGTGTGGAATTG
TGAGCGGATAACAATTTCACACAGGAAACAGCTATGACCATGATTACGCCAAGCGCGCAATTAACCCTCA
CTAAAGGGAACAAAAGCTGGAGCTCCCCTATGTGATCCTGCTGGGGACTATGTCCCTAGGTTCCTGGGGA
GGGAGGACGTCGGGGCCAGCCAGGCTTACCCCCCCCTGCCGCTGAGACTTCTGCGCTGATGCACCGCGCC
TCTTCGCGGTCTCCCTGTCCTTGCAGACCGGTCGCCACCATGGTGAGCAAGGGCGAGGAGCTGTTCACCG
GGGTGGTGCCCATCCTGGTCGAGCTGGACGGCGACGTAAACGGCCACAAGTTCAGCGTGTCCGGCGAGGG
CGAGGGCGATGCCACCTACGGCAAGCTGACCCTGAAGTTCATCTGCACCACCGGCAAGCTGCCCGTGCCC
TGGCCCACCCTCGTGACCACCCTGACCTACGGCGTGCAGTGCTTCAGCCGCTACCCCGACCACATGAAGC
AGCACGACTTCTTCAAGTCCGCCATGCCCGAAGGCTACGTCCAGGAGCGCACCATCTTCTTCAAGGACGA
CGGCAACTACAAGACCCGCGCCGAGGTGAAGTTCGAGGGCGACACCCTGGTGAACCGCATCGAGCTGAAG
GGCATCGACTTCAAGGAGGACGGCAACATCCTGGGGCACAAGCTGGAGTACAACTACAACAGCCACAACG
TCTATATCATGGCCGACAAGCAGAAGAACGGCATCAAGGTGAACTTCAAGATCCGCCACAACATCGAGGA
CGGCAGCGTGCAGCTCGCCGACCACTACCAGCAGAACACCCCCATCGGCGACGGCCCCGTGCTGCTGCCC
GACAACCACTACCTGAGCACCCAGTCCGCCCTGAGCAAAGACCCCAACGAGAAGCGCGATCACATGGTCC
TGCTGGAGTTCGTGACCGCCGCCGGGATCACTCTCGGCATGGACGAGCTGTACAAGTAATCGTTTAGACC
GCTGAAGGATCCGGC
