>Addgene plasmid #226119 | p-HITI-GFP-Ckm | depositor partial sequence | sequence record 442923 | gRNA target site - GFP transgene - polyA with M13R primer
TGCGATNCCATTACCCTCACTAAAGGGAACAAAGCTGGGAGCTCCCCTATGTGATCCTGCTGGGGACTAT
GTCCCTAGGTTCCTGGGGAGGGAGGACGTCGGGGCCAGCCAGGCTTACCCCCCCCTGCCGCTGAGACTTC
TGCGCTGATGCACCGCGCCTCTTCGCGGTCTCCCTGTCCTTGCAGACCGGTCGCCACCATGGTGAGCAAG
GGCGAGGAGCTGTTCACCGGGGTGGTGCCCATCCTGGTCGAGCTGGACGGCGACGTAAACGGCCACAAGT
TCAGCGTGTCCGGCGAGGGCGAGGGCGATGCCACCTACGGCAAGCTGACCCTGAAGTTCATCTGCACCAC
CGGCAAGCTGCCCGTGCCCTGGCCCACCCTCGTGACCACCCTGACCTACGGCGTGCAGTGCTTCAGCCGC
TACCCCGACCACATGAAGCAGCACGACTTCTTCAAGTCCGCCATGCCCGAAGGCTACGTCCAGGAGCGCA
CCATCTTCTTCAAGGACGACGGCAACTACAAGACCCGCGCCGAGGTGAAGTTCGAGGGCGACACCCTGGT
GAACCGCATCGAGCTGAAGGGCATCGACTTCAAGGAGGACGGCAACATCCTGGGGCACAAGCTGGAGTAC
AACTACAACAGCCACAACGTCTATATCATGGCCGACAAGCAGAAGAACGGCATCAAGGTGAACTTCAAGA
TCCGCCACAACATCGAGGACGGCAGCGTGCAGCTCGCCGACCACTACCAGCAGAACACCCCCATCGGCGA
CGGCCCCGTGCTGCTGCCCGACAACCACTACCTGAGCACCCAGTCCGCCCTGAGCAAAGACCCCAACGAG
AAGCGCGATCACATGGTCCTGCTGGAGTTCGTGACCGCCGCCGGGATCACTCTCGGCATGGACGAGCTGT
ACAAGTAATCGTTTAGACCGCTGAAGGATCCGGCAACTTGTTTATTGCAGCTTATAATGGTTACAAATAA
AGCAATAGCATCACAATTTCACAATAAAGCATTTTTTCACTGCATTCTAGTTGTGGNTTGTCCAACTCAT
CAATGTATCTTAGTCAGGCTGCCCNTCCGCAAAGGNNCCGGTCGGGGTCCCGCGTAACCACCTGGTGCAC
CCGAACGGGCTTAACGGGTGGTGGGTGTCCCGCTCTGCAGGCGTCTTA
